>Addgene plasmid #178092 | LMNA_mScarlet-I_Donor | addgene full sequence | sequence record 350127 | Addgene NGS Result
TCGCGCGTTTCGGTGATGACGGTGAAAACCTCTGACACATGCAGCTCCCGGAGACGGTCACAGCTTGTCT
GTAAGCGGATGCCGGGAGCAGACAAGCCCGTCAGGGCGCGTCAGCGGGTGTTGGCGGGTGTCGGGGCTGG
CTTAACTATGCGGCATCAGAGCAGATTGTACTGAGAGTGCACCATATGGTACCGGCAAGCTTGGAGCCGA
CAGTGCTGAGCAGGCAGGAGCCAAGAGAGGGGAAGCTTGAGCCTCACGCAGTTAGGGGTGCGCTGGAGAG
GGTGGGGCCCGACTCCGCCACACCCCAACGGTCCTTCCCCCTCCTCACCACTCCCGCCCCCACCCCCAAT
GGATCTGGGACTGCCCCTTTAAGAGTAGTGGCCCCTCCTCCCTTCAGAGGAGGACCTATTAGAGCCTTTG
CCCCGGCGTCGGTGACTCAGTGTTCGCGGGAGCGCCGCACCTACACCAGCCAACCCAGATCCCGAGGTCC
GACAGCGCCCGGCCCAGATCCCCACGCCTGCCAGGAGCAAGCCGAGAGCCAGCCGGCCGGCGCACTCCGA
CTCCGAGCAGTCTCTGTCCTTCGACCCGAGCCCCGCGCCCTTTCCGGGACCCCTGCCCCGCGGGCAGCGC
TGCCAACCTGCCGGCCATGGTGAGCAAGGGCGAGGCAGTGATCAAGGAGTTCATGCGGTTCAAGGTGCAC
ATGGAGGGCTCCATGAACGGCCACGAGTTCGAGATCGAGGGCGAGGGCGAGGGCCGCCCCTACGAGGGCA
CCCAGACCGCCAAGCTGAAGGTGACCAAGGGTGGCCCCCTGCCCTTCTCCTGGGACATCCTGTCCCCTCA
GTTCATGTACGGCTCCAGGGCCTTCATCAAGCACCCCGCCGACATCCCCGACTACTATAAGCAGTCCTTC
CCCGAGGGCTTCAAGTGGGAGCGCGTGATGAACTTCGAGGACGGCGGCGCCGTGACCGTGACCCAGGACA
CCTCCCTGGAGGACGGCACCCTGATCTACAAGGTGAAGCTCCGCGGCACCAACTTCCCTCCTGACGGCCC
CGTAATGCAGAAGAAGACAATGGGCTGGGAAGCATCCACCGAGCGGTTGTACCCCGAGGACGGCGTGCTG
AAGGGCGACATTAAGATGGCCCTGCGCCTGAAGGACGGCGGCCGCTACCTGGCGGACTTCAAGACCACCT
ACAAGGCCAAGAAGCCCGTGCAGATGCCCGGCGCCTACAACGTCGACCGCAAGTTGGACATCACCTCCCA
CAACGAGGACTACACCGTGGTGGAACAGTACGAACGCTCCGAGGGCCGCCACTCCACCGGCGGCATGGAC
GAGCTGTACAAGACCCCGTCCCAGCGGCGCGCCACCCGCAGCGGGGCGCAGGCCAGCTCCACTCCGCTGT
CGCCCACCCGCATCACCCGGCTGCAGGAGAAGGAGGACCTGCAGGAGCTCAATGATCGCTTGGCGGTCTA
CATCGACCGTGTGCGCTCGCTGGAAACGGAGAACGCAGGGCTGCGCCTTCGCATCACCGAGTCTGAAGAG
GTGGTCAGCCGCGAGGTGTCCGGCATCAAGGCCGCCTACGAGGCCGAGCTCGGGGATGCCCGCAAGACCC
TTGACTCAGTAGCCAAGGAGCGCGCCCGCCTGCAGCTGGAGCTGAGCAAAGTGCGTGAGGAGTTTAAGGA
GCTGAAAGCGCGGTGAGTTCGCCCAGGTGGCTGCGTGCCTGGCGGGGAGTGGAGAGGGCGGCGGGCCGGC
GCCCCTGGCCGGCCGCAGGAAGGGAGTGAGAGGGCCTGGAGGCCGATAACTTTGCCATAGTCTCCTCCCT
CCCCGGAACTGCCCCCAGCGGGTGACTGGCAGTGTCAAGGGGAATTGTCAAGACAGGACAGAGAGGGAAG
TGGTGGTCTCTGGGAGAGGGTCGGGGAGGATATAAGGAATGGTGGGGGTATCAGGGACAAGTTGGCGAAT
TCTGCATTAATGAATCGGCCAACGCGCGGGGAGAGGCGGTTTGCGTATTGGGCGCTCTTCCGCTTCCTCG
CTCACTGACTCGCTGCGCTCGGTCGTTCGGCTGCGGCGAGCGGTATCAGCTCACTCAAAGGCGGTAATAC
GGTTATCCACAGAATCAGGGGATAACGCAGGAAAGAACATGTGAGCAAAAGGCCAGCAAAAGGCCAGGAA
CCGTAAAAAGGCCGCGTTGCTGGCGTTTTTCCATAGGCTCCGCCCCCCTGACGAGCATCACAAAAATCGA
CGCTCAAGTCAGAGGTGGCGAAACCCGACAGGACTATAAAGATACCAGGCGTTTCCCCCTGGAAGCTCCC
TCGTGCGCTCTCCTGTTCCGACCCTGCCGCTTACCGGATACCTGTCCGCCTTTCTCCCTTCGGGAAGCGT
GGCGCTTTCTCATAGCTCACGCTGTAGGTATCTCAGTTCGGTGTAGGTCGTTCGCTCCAAGCTGGGCTGT
GTGCACGAACCCCCCGTTCAGCCCGACCGCTGCGCCTTATCCGGTAACTATCGTCTTGAGTCCAACCCGG
TAAGACACGACTTATCGCCACTGGCAGCAGCCACTGGTAACAGGATTAGCAGAGCGAGGTATGTAGGCGG
TGCTACAGAGTTCTTGAAGTGGTGGCCTAACTACGGCTACACTAGAAGAACAGTATTTGGTATCTGCGCT
CTGCTGAAGCCAGTTACCTTCGGAAAAAGAGTTGGTAGCTCTTGATCCGGCAAACAAACCACCGCTGGTA
GCGGTGGTTTTTTTGTTTGCAAGCAGCAGATTACGCGCAGAAAAAAAGGATCTCAAGAAGATCCTTTGAT
CTTTTCTACGGGGTCTGACGCTCAGTGGAACGAAAACTCACGTTAAGGGATTTTGGTCATGAGATTATCA
AAAAGGATCTTCACCTAGATCCTTTTAAATTAAAAATGAAGTTTTAAATCAATCTAAAGTATATATGAGT
AAACTTGGTCTGACAGTTACCAATGCTTAATCAGTGAGGCACCTATCTCAGCGATCTGTCTATTTCGTTC
ATCCATAGTTGCCTGACTCCCCGTCGTGTAGATAACTACGATACGGGAGGGCTTACCATCTGGCCCCAGT
GCTGCAATGATACCGCGAGACCCACGCTCACCGGCTCCAGATTTATCAGCAATAAACCAGCCAGCCGGAA
GGGCCGAGCGCAGAAGTGGTCCTGCAACTTTATCCGCCTCCATCCAGTCTATTAATTGTTGCCGGGAAGC
TAGAGTAAGTAGTTCGCCAGTTAATAGTTTGCGCAACGTTGTTGCCATTGCTACAGGCATCGTGGTGTCA
CGCTCGTCGTTTGGTATGGCTTCATTCAGCTCCGGTTCCCAACGATCAAGGCGAGTTACATGATCCCCCA
TGTTGTGCAAAAAAGCGGTTAGCTCCTTCGGTCCTCCGATCGTTGTCAGAAGTAAGTTGGCCGCAGTGTT
ATCACTCATGGTTATGGCAGCACTGCATAATTCTCTTACTGTCATGCCATCCGTAAGATGCTTTTCTGTG
ACTGGTGAGTACTCAACCAAGTCATTCTGAGAATAGTGTATGCGGCGACCGAGTTGCTCTTGCCCGGCGT
CAATACGGGATAATACCGCGCCACATAGCAGAACTTTAAAAGTGCTCATCATTGGAAAACGTTCTTCGGG
GCGAAAACTCTCAAGGATCTTACCGCTGTTGAGATCCAGTTCGATGTAACCCACTCGTGCACCCAACTGA
TCTTCAGCATCTTTTACTTTCACCAGCGTTTCTGGGTGAGCAAAAACAGGAAGGCAAAATGCCGCAAAAA
AGGGAATAAGGGCGACACGGAAATGTTGAATACTCATACTCTTCCTTTTTCAATATTATTGAAGCATTTA
TCAGGGTTATTGTCTCATGAGCGGATACATATTTGAATGTATTTAGAAAAATAAACAAATAGGGGTTCCG
CGCACATTTCCCCGAAAAGTGCCACCTGACGTCTAAGAAACCATTATTATCATGACATTAACCTATAAAA
ATAGGCGTATCACGAGGCCCTTTCGTC
Features (pLannotate 1.2.2; 8 found; start..end, strand, type, name):
    137..188     +  misc_feature   bom (fragment): basis of mobility region from pBR322
    647..1342    +  CDS            mScarlet-I: mScarlet-I is a basic (constitutively fluorescent) red fluorescent protein published in 2016, derived from synthetic construct. It is reported to be a rapidly-maturing monomer with moderate acid sensitivity.
   1343..1693    +  CDS            LMNA (fragment): LMNA_HUMAN - Also known as LMN1. Experimental evidence at protein level: Swiss-Prot protein existence level 1. Prelamin-A/C can accelerate smooth muscle cell senescence. It acts to disrupt mitosis and induce DNA damage in vascular smooth muscle cells (VSMCs), leading to mitotic failure, genomic instability, and premature senescence. From Homo sapiens (Human).
   1962..2015    -  CDS            lacI (fragment): lac repressor; lacI; The lac repressor binds to the lac operator to inhibit transcription in E. coli. This inhibition can be relieved by adding lactose or isopropyl-β-D-thiogalactopyranoside (IPTG).
   2198..2786    -  rep_origin     ori: high-copy-number ColE1/pMB1/pBR322/pUC origin of replication
   2957..3817    -  CDS            AmpR: β-lactamase; bla; confers resistance to ampicillin, carbenicillin, and related antibiotics
   3818..3922    -  promoter       AmpR promoter: bla
   4017..35      +  CDS            rop (fragment) (across the origin): Rop protein, which maintains plasmids at low copy number; rop
