[The description below was written by a language model from this plasmid's Addgene catalogue record and pLannotate feature annotations shown in this document.]
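Description:
LMNA_mScarlet-I_Donor is a 4,017 bp homology-directed repair (HDR) donor plasmid built on the pUC19 backbone, designed to knock the red fluorescent protein mScarlet-I into the human LMNA locus. It is propagated in E. coli as a high-copy plasmid through the ColE1/pUC origin and selected with ampicillin via the β-lactamase gene and its native bla promoter. The annotation also picks up short fragments of bom, rop and lacI, which are backbone remnants rather than functional elements.

The donor cassette was cloned between KpnI and EcoRI sites. In the feature table, the complete mScarlet-I coding sequence is followed immediately by a fragment of the human LMNA coding sequence on the same strand. This is consistent with an N-terminal tagging design in which the fluorescent protein is fused to the start of lamin A/C. The unannotated stretch upstream of mScarlet-I and the region extending through and beyond the LMNA fragment presumably serve as the left and right homology arms, although the record does not define their boundaries. No mammalian promoter or polyadenylation signal is annotated. Although the plasmid is catalogued as a mammalian expression vector, expression of the fusion would therefore be expected to depend on correct integration at the endogenous locus.

The plasmid is meant to be co-delivered with a companion eSpCas9(1.1) construct carrying an LMNA-targeting guide, which cuts the locus to stimulate repair from this template. Successful editing should yield red fluorescence at the nuclear lamina, giving a visual readout of HDR. It was deposited with work on marker-free co-selection for genome editing in human cells.
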