Addgene plasmid #178092: LMNA_mScarlet-I_Donor
Purpose: HDR donor plasmid to tag LMNA with mScarlet-I using eSpCas9(1.1)_No_FLAG_LMNA_G2.
Depositing lab: Yannick Doyon. Depositing organization: Universite Laval. Publication: Marker-free co-selection for successive rounds of prime editing in human cells. Levesque S, Mayorga D, Fiset JP, Goupil C, Duringer A, Loiselle A, Bouchard E, Agudelo D, Doyon Y. Nat Commun. 2022 Oct 7;13(1):5909. doi: 10.1038/s41467-022-33669-z. PubMed 36207338.
Backbone
  Vector backbone: pUC19
  Total vector size (bp): 4017
  Vector type: Mammalian Expression, CRISPR
Growth in bacteria
  Bacterial resistance: Ampicillin, 100 μg/mL
  Growth temperature: 37°C
  Growth strain: DH5alpha
  Copy number: High Copy
Gene/Insert
  Gene/Insert name: LMNA-mScarlet-I HDR donor
  Species: H. sapiens (human)
  Cloning method: Restriction Enzyme; 5′ cloning site KpnI (not destroyed); 3′ cloning site EcoRI (not destroyed)
  Sequencing primers: 5′ CAGGGTTATTGTCTCATGAGCGG; 3′ TGAGCGAGGAAGCGGAAGAG
Terms and licenses: Academic/Nonprofit Terms; Industry Terms: Not Available to Industry
Depositor comments: Please visit https://doi.org/10.1101/2021.11.02.464583 for bioRxiv preprint.
How to cite: LMNA_mScarlet-I_Donor was a gift from Yannick Doyon (Addgene plasmid # 178092 ; http://n2t.net/addgene:178092 ; RRID:Addgene_178092)
